>Addgene plasmid #13754 | pCDNA3 Flag Jnk2a1 | addgene partial sequence | sequence record 20239 | T7 5'-TAATACGACTCACTATAGGG-3'
ATAAGGACGATGATGACAAAAGCGACAGTAAATGTGACAGTCAGTTTTATAGTGTGCAAGTGGCAGACTC
AACCTTCACTGTCCTAAAACGTTACCAGCAGCTGAAACCAATTGGCTCTGGGGCCCAAGGGATTGTTTGT
GCTGCATTTGATACAGTTCTTGGGATAAGTGTTGCAGTCAAGAAACTAAGCCGTCCTTTTCAGAACCAAA
CTCATGCAAAAAGAGCTTATCGTGAACTTGTCCTCTTAAAATGTGTCAATCATAAAAATATAATTAGTTT
GTTAAATGTGTTTACACCACAAAAAACTCTAGAAGAATTTCAAGATGTGTATTTGGTTATGGAATTAATG
GATGCTAACTTATGTCAGGTTATTCACATGGAGCTGGATCATGAAAGAATGTCCTACCTTCTTTACCAGA
TGCTTTGTGGTATTAAACATCTGCATTCAGCTGGTATAATTCATAGAGATTTGAAGCCTAGCAACATTGT
TGTGAAATCAGACTGCACCCTGAAGATCCTTGACTTTGGCCTGGCCCGGACAGCGTGCACTAACTTCATG
ATGACCCCTTACGTGGTGACACGGTACTACCGGGCGCCCGAAGTCATCCTGGGTATGGGCTACAAAGAGA
ACGTTGATATCTGGTCAGTGGGTTGCATCATGGGAGAGCTGGTGAAAGGTTGTGTGATATTCCAAGGCAC
TGACCAT
