[The description below was written by a language model from this plasmid's Addgene catalogue record.]
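Description:
pCDNA3 Flag Jnk2a1 is a mammalian expression plasmid built on the Invitrogen pCDNA3 backbone (about 5.4 kb without insert). It carries a roughly 1.4 kb cDNA for the human JNK2α1 isoform, a splice variant of MAPK9 (c-Jun N-terminal kinase 2, also known as SAPK1a or p54aSAPK). The coding sequence was inserted by restriction cloning between the HindIII and BamHI sites of the polylinker, both of which remain intact, and it is fused at its N terminus to a Flag epitope tag. The plasmid is maintained in E. coli as a high-copy replicon under ampicillin selection.

The record does not list the regulatory elements. As a standard pCDNA3 derivative, however, the insert would be expected to sit downstream of the CMV immediate-early promoter and upstream of a polyadenylation signal. The backbone normally also carries a neomycin resistance cassette that allows G418 selection of stable mammalian transfectants. The T7 and SP6 sequencing primers named in the entry correspond to the phage promoters that flank the polylinker in this vector, which can also support in vitro transcription of the insert.

The Flag tag lets the expressed kinase be detected by immunoblotting or immunoprecipitated separately from endogenous JNK proteins. This suits transfection experiments followed by immune-complex kinase assays or binding studies. The associated publication concerns the selective interaction of different JNK isoforms with transcription factors, so the construct probably belongs to a set of tagged isoform expression vectors used to compare substrate binding and signalling among JNK splice variants.
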