Addgene plasmid #13754: pCDNA3 Flag Jnk2a1
Depositing lab: Roger Davis. Publication: Selective interaction of JNK protein kinase isoforms with transcription factors. Gupta S, Barrett T, Whitmarsh AJ, Cavanagh J, Sluss HK, Derijard B, Davis RJ. EMBO J. 1996 Jun 3. 15(11):2760-70. PubMed 8654373.
Backbone
  Vector backbone: pCDNA3
  Backbone manufacturer: Invitrogen
  Backbone size w/o insert (bp): 5446
  Vector type: Mammalian Expression
Growth in bacteria
  Bacterial resistance: Ampicillin, 100 μg/mL
  Growth temperature: 37°C
  Growth strain: DH5alpha
  Copy number: High Copy
Gene/Insert
  Gene/Insert name: Jnk2a1 (alt name: MAPK9 variant 1)
  Species: H. sapiens (human)
  Insert size (bp): 1400
  GenBank ID: NM_139068
  Entrez Gene: MAPK9 (a.k.a. JNK-55, JNK2, JNK2A, JNK2ALPHA, JNK2B, JNK2BETA, PRKM9, SAPK, SAPK1a, p54a, p54aSAPK)
  Tag / fusion protein: Flag (N terminal on insert)
  Cloning method: Restriction Enzyme; 5′ cloning site Hind III (not destroyed); 3′ cloning site BamHI (not destroyed)
  Sequencing primers: 5′ T7; 3′ Sp6
Terms and licenses: Academic/Nonprofit Terms; Industry Terms: Not Available to Industry
How to cite: pCDNA3 Flag Jnk2a1 was a gift from Roger Davis (Addgene plasmid # 13754 ; http://n2t.net/addgene:13754 ; RRID:Addgene_13754)
